>Addgene plasmid #211650 | pCF820-sgCIDE-2_U6-sgRNA-EF1a-mCherry2 | addgene full sequence | sequence record 421523 | Addgene NGS Result
GTCGACGGATCGGGAGATCTCCCGATCCCCTATGGTGCACTCTCAGTACAATCTGCTCTGATGCCGCATA
GTTAAGCCAGTATCTGCTCCCTGCTTGTGTGTTGGAGGTCGCTGAGTAGTGCGCGAGCAAAATTTAAGCT
ACAACAAGGCAAGGCTTGACCGACAATTGCATGAAGAATCTGCTTAGGGTTAGGCGTTTTGCGCTGCTTC
GCGATGTACGGGCCAGATATTGACATTGATTATTGACTAGTTATTAATAGTAATCAATTACGGGGTCATT
AGTTCATAGCCCATATATGGAGTTCCGCGTTACATAACTTACGGTAAATGGCCCGCCTGGCTGACCGCCC
AACGACCCCCGCCCATTGACGTCAATAATGACGTATGTTCCCATAGTAACGCCAATAGGGACTTTCCATT
GACGTCAATGGGTGGAGTATTTACGGTAAACTGCCCACTTGGCAGTACATCAAGTGTATCATATGCCAAG
TACGCCCCCTATTGACGTCAATGACGGTAAATGGCCCGCCTGGCATTATGCCCAGTACATGACCTTATGG
GACTTTCCTACTTGGCAGTACATCTACGTATTAGTCATCGCTATTACCATGGTGATGCGGTTTTGGCAGT
ACATCAATGGGCGTGGATAGCGGTTTGACTCACGGGGATTTCCAAGTCTCCACCCCATTGACGTCAATGG
GAGTTTGTTTTGGCACCAAAATCAACGGGACTTTCCAAAATGTCGTAACAACTCCGCCCCATTGACGCAA
ATGGGCGGTAGGCGTGTACGGTGGGAGGTCTATATAAGCAGCGCGTTTTGCCTGTACTGGGTCTCTCTGG
TTAGACCAGATCTGAGCCTGGGAGCTCTCTGGCTAACTAGGGAACCCACTGCTTAAGCCTCAATAAAGCT
TGCCTTGAGTGCTTCAAGTAGTGTGTGCCCGTCTGTTGTGTGACTCTGGTAACTAGAGATCCCTCAGACC
CTTTTAGTCAGTGTGGAAAATCTCTAGCAGTGGCGCCCGAACAGGGACTTGAAAGCGAAAGGGAAACCAG
AGGAGCTCTCTCGACGCAGGACTCGGCTTGCTGAAGCGCGCACGGCAAGAGGCGAGGGGCGGCGACTGGT
GAGTACGCCAAAAATTTTGACTAGCGGAGGCTAGAAGGAGAGAGATGGGTGCGAGAGCGTCAGTATTAAG
CGGGGGAGAATTAGATCGCGATGGGAAAAAATTCGGTTAAGGCCAGGGGGAAAGAAAAAATATAAATTAA
AACATATAGTATGGGCAAGCAGGGAGCTAGAACGATTCGCAGTTAATCCTGGCCTGTTAGAAACATCAGA
AGGCTGTAGACAAATACTGGGACAGCTACAACCATCCCTTCAGACAGGATCAGAAGAACTTAGATCATTA
TATAATACAGTAGCAACCCTCTATTGTGTGCATCAAAGGATAGAGATAAAAGACACCAAGGAAGCTTTAG
ACAAGATAGAGGAAGAGCAAAACAAAAGTAAGACCACCGCACAGCAAGCGGCCGCTGATCTTCAGACCTG
GAGGAGGAGATATGAGGGACAATTGGAGAAGTGAATTATATAAATATAAAGTAGTAAAAATTGAACCATT
AGGAGTAGCACCCACCAAGGCAAAGAGAAGAGTGGTGCAGAGAGAAAAAAGAGCAGTGGGAATAGGAGCT
TTGTTCCTTGGGTTCTTGGGAGCAGCAGGAAGCACTATGGGCGCAGCGTCAATGACGCTGACGGTACAGG
CCAGACAATTATTGTCTGGTATAGTGCAGCAGCAGAACAATTTGCTGAGGGCTATTGAGGCGCAACAGCA
TCTGTTGCAACTCACAGTCTGGGGCATCAAGCAGCTCCAGGCAAGAATCCTGGCTGTGGAAAGATACCTA
AAGGATCAACAGCTCCTGGGGATTTGGGGTTGCTCTGGAAAACTCATTTGCACCACTGCTGTGCCTTGGA
ATGCTAGTTGGAGTAATAAATCTCTGGAACAGATTTGGAATCACACGACCTGGATGGAGTGGGACAGAGA
AATTAACAATTACACAAGCTTAATACACTCCTTAATTGAAGAATCGCAAAACCAGCAAGAAAAGAATGAA
CAAGAATTATTGGAATTAGATAAATGGGCAAGTTTGTGGAATTGGTTTAACATAACAAATTGGCTGTGGT
ATATAAAATTATTCATAATGATAGTAGGAGGCTTGGTAGGTTTAAGAATAGTTTTTGCTGTACTTTCTAT
AGTGAATAGAGTTAGGCAGGGATATTCACCATTATCGTTTCAGACCCACCTCCCAACCCCGAGGGGACCC
GACAGGCCCGAAGGAATAGAAGAAGAAGGTGGAGAGAGAGACAGAGACAGATCCATTCGATTAGTGAACG
GATCGGCACTGCGTGCGCCAATTCTGCAGACAAATGGCAGTATTCATCCACAATTTTAAAAGAAAAGGGG
GGATTGGGGGGTACAGTGCAGGGGAAAGAATAGTAGACATAATAGCAACAGACATACAAACTAAAGAATT
ACAAAAACAAATTACAAAAATTCAAAATTTTCGGGTTTATTACAGGGACAGCAGAGATCCAGTTTGGTTA
ATTAAGGTACCGAGGGCCTATTTCCCATGATTCCTTCATATTTGCATATACGATACAAGGCTGTTAGAGA
GATAATTAGAATTAATTTGACTGTAAACACAAAGATATTAGTACAAAATACGTGACGTAGAAAGTAATAA
TTTCTTGGGTAGTTTGCAGTTTTAAAATTATGTTTTAAAATGGACTATCATATGCTTACCGTAACTTGAA
AGTATTTCGATTTCTTGGCTTTATATATCTTGTGGAAAGGACGAAACACCGTCCCAAAGTGCTGGGATTA
CGTTTAAGAGCTATGCTGGAAACAGCATAGCAAGTTTAAATAAGGCTAGTCCGTTATCAACTTGAAAAAG
TGGCACCGAGTCGGTGCTTTTTTTGAATTCGCTAGCTAGGTCTTGAAAGGAGTGGGAATTGGCTCCGGTG
CCCGTCAGTGGGCAGAGCGCACATCGCCCACAGTCCCCGAGAAGTTGGGGGGAGGGGTCGGCAATTGATC
CGGTGCCTAGAGAAGGTGGCGCGGGGTAAACTGGGAAAGTGATGTCGTGTACTGGCTCCGCCTTTTTCCC
GAGGGTGGGGGAGAACCGTATATAAGTGCAGTAGTCGCCGTGAACGTTCTTTTTCGCAACGGGTTTGCCG
CCAGAACACAGGTAAGTGCCGTGTGTGGTTCCCGCGGGCCTGGCCTCTTTACGGGTTATGGCCCTTGCGT
GCCTTGAATTACTTCCACTGGCTGCAGTACGTGATTCTTGATCCCGAGCTTCGGGTTGGAAGTGGGTGGG
AGAGTTCGAGGCCTTGCGCTTAAGGAGCCCCTTCGCCTCGTGCTTGAGTTGAGGCCTGGCCTGGGCGCTG
GGGCCGCCGCGTGCGAATCTGGTGGCACCTTCGCGCCTGTCTCGCTGCTTTCGATAAGTCTCTAGCCATT
TAAAATTTTTGATGACCTGCTGCGACGCTTTTTTTCTGGCAAGATAGTCTTGTAAATGCGGGCCAAGATC
TGCACACTGGTATTTCGGTTTTTGGGGCCGCGGGCGGCGACGGGGCCCGTGCGTCCCAGCGCACATGTTC
GGCGAGGCGGGGCCTGCGAGCGCGGCCACCGAGAATCGGACGGGGGTAGTCTCAAGCTGGCCGGCCTGCT
CTGGTGCCTGGCCTCGCGCCGCCGTGTATCGCCCCGCCCTGGGCGGCAAGGCTGGCCCGGTCGGCACCAG
TTGCGTGAGCGGAAAGATGGCCGCTTCCCGGCCCTGCTGCAGGGAGCTCAAAATGGAGGACGCGGCGCTC
GGGAGAGCGGGCGGGTGAGTCACCCACACAAAGGAAAAGGGCCTTTCCGTCCTCAGCCGTCGCTTCATGT
GACTCCACGGAGTACCGGGCGCCGTCCAGGCACCTCGATTAGTTCTCGAGCTTTTGGAGTACGTCGTCTT
TAGGTTGGGGGGAGGGGTTTTATGCGATGGAGTTTCCCCACACTGAGTGGGTGGAGACTGAAGTTAGGCC
AGCTTGGCACTTGATGTAATTCTCCTTGGAATTTGCCCTTTTTGAGTTTGGATCTTGGTTCATTCTCAAG
CCTCAGACAGTGGTTCAAAGTTTTTTTCTTCCATTTCAGGTGTCGTGAACCGGTTCTAGAGCGCTGCCAC
CATGGTCAGTAAAGGTGAAGAGGACAATATGGCTATCATCAAGGAGTTCATGCGCTTTAAGGTACACATG
GAAGGCTCAGTTAACGGGCATGAGTTCGAAATAGAGGGAGAAGGTGAAGGACGCCCCTATGAAGGCACCC
AAACGGCTAAGCTGAAGGTAACTAAGGGCGGTCCCTTGCCCTTCGCCTGGGACATACTGAGCCCGCAGTT
CATGTACGGTTCCAAAGCCTATGTAAAACACCCCGCCGACATTCCTGACTATCTTAAGCTGTCTTTTCCC
GAAGGCTTTAACTGGGAAAGAGTAATGAATTTCGAGGATGGAGGGGTGGTCACTGTAACACAGGATTCTA
GTCTGCAAGATGGGGAGTTCATCTACAAGGTGAAGCTGCGCGGCACGAATTTTCCCTCAGATGGTCCTGT
CATGCAGTGTCGGACTATGGGGTGGGAAGCAAGCACAGAAAGAATGTATCCTGAGGACGGGGCACTGAAG
GGAGAGATCAAACAGCGGCTCAAACTTAAAGACGGCGGGCACTATGACGCCGAAGTTAAGACAACTTACA
AGGCCAAGAAGCCCGTTCAGTTGCCGGGCGCATACAACGTGGACATAAAGCTCGACATCTTGTCCCATAA
TGAGGACTACACAATCGTGGAACAGTATGAACGGGCCGAGGGCAGACATTCTACCGGGGGGATGGATGAG
CTTTACAAGTAAACGCGTTAAGTCGACAATCAACCTCTGGATTACAAAATTTGTGAAAGATTGACTGGTA
TTCTTAACTATGTTGCTCCTTTTACGCTATGTGGATACGCTGCTTTAATGCCTTTGTATCATGCTATTGC
TTCCCGTATGGCTTTCATTTTCTCCTCCTTGTATAAATCCTGGTTGCTGTCTCTTTATGAGGAGTTGTGG
CCCGTTGTCAGGCAACGTGGCGTGGTGTGCACTGTGTTTGCTGACGCAACCCCCACTGGTTGGGGCATTG
CCACCACCTGTCAGCTCCTTTCCGGGACTTTCGCTTTCCCCCTCCCTATTGCCACGGCGGAACTCATCGC
CGCCTGCCTTGCCCGCTGCTGGACAGGGGCTCGGCTGTTGGGCACTGACAATTCCGTGGTGTTGTCGGGG
AAATCATCGTCCTTTCCTTGGCTGCTCGCCTGTGTTGCCACCTGGATTCTGCGCGGGACGTCCTTCTGCT
ACGTCCCTTCGGCCCTCAATCCAGCGGACCTTCCTTCCCGCGGCCTGCTGCCGGCTCTGCGGCCTCTTCC
GCGTCTTCGCCTTCGCCCTCAGACGAGTCGGATCTCCCTTTGGGCCGCCTCCCCGCGTCGACTTTAAGAC
CAATGACTTACAAGGCAGCTGTAGATCTTAGCCACTTTTTAAAAGAAAAGGGGGGACTGGAAGGGCTAAT
TCACTCCCAACGAAGACAAGATCTGCTTTTTGCTTGTACTGGGTCTCTCTGGTTAGACCAGATCTGAGCC
TGGGAGCTCTCTGGCTAACTAGGGAACCCACTGCTTAAGCCTCAATAAAGCTTGCCTTGAGTGCTTCAAG
TAGTGTGTGCCCGTCTGTTGTGTGACTCTGGTAACTAGAGATCCCTCAGACCCTTTTAGTCAGTGTGGAA
AATCTCTAGCAGGGCCCGTTTAAACCCGCTGATCAGCCTCGACTGTGCCTTCTAGTTGCCAGCCATCTGT
TGTTTGCCCCTCCCCCGTGCCTTCCTTGACCCTGGAAGGTGCCACTCCCACTGTCCTTTCCTAATAAAAT
GAGGAAATTGCATCGCATTGTCTGAGTAGGTGTCATTCTATTCTGGGGGGTGGGGTGGGGCAGGACAGCA
AGGGGGAGGATTGGGAAGACAATAGCAGGCATGCTGGGGATGCGGTGGGCTCTATGGCTTCTGAGGCGGA
AAGAACCAGCCATTAATGAAAAGAACCAGCCATTAATGAATCGGCCAACGCGCGGGGAGAGGCGGTTTGC
GTATTGGGCGCTCTTCCGCTTCCTCGCTCACTGACTCGCTGCGCTCGGTCGTTCGGCTGCGGCGAGCGGT
ATCAGCTCACTCAAAGGCGGTAATACGGTTATCCACAGAATCAGGGGATAACGCAGGAAAGAACATGTGA
GCAAAAGGCCAGCAAAAGGCCAGGAACCGTAAAAAGGCCGCGTTGCTGGCGTTTTTCCATAGGCTCCGCC
CCCCTGACGAGCATCACAAAAATCGACGCTCAAGTCAGAGGTGGCGAAACCCGACAGGACTATAAAGATA
CCAGGCGTTTCCCCCTGGAAGCTCCCTCGTGCGCTCTCCTGTTCCGACCCTGCCGCTTACCGGATACCTG
TCCGCCTTTCTCCCTTCGGGAAGCGTGGCGCTTTCTCATAGCTCACGCTGTAGGTATCTCAGTTCGGTGT
AGGTCGTTCGCTCCAAGCTGGGCTGTGTGCACGAACCCCCCGTTCAGCCCGACCGCTGCGCCTTATCCGG
TAACTATCGTCTTGAGTCCAACCCGGTAAGACACGACTTATCGCCACTGGCAGCAGCCACTGGTAACAGG
ATTAGCAGAGCGAGGTATGTAGGCGGTGCTACAGAGTTCTTGAAGTGGTGGCCTAACTACGGCTACACTA
GAAGAACAGTATTTGGTATCTGCGCTCTGCTGAAGCCAGTTACCTTCGGAAAAAGAGTTGGTAGCTCTTG
ATCCGGCAAACAAACCACCGCTGGTAGCGGTGGTTTTTTTGTTTGCAAGCAGCAGATTACGCGCAGAAAA
AAAGGATCTCAAGAAGATCCTTTGATCTTTTCTACGGGGTCTGACGCTCAGTGGAACGAAAACTCACGTT
AAGGGATTTTGGTCATGAGATTATCAAAAAGGATCTTCACCTAGATCCTTTTAAATTAAAAATGAAGTTT
TAAATCAATCTAAAGTATATATGAGTAAACTTGGTCTGACAGTTACCAATGCTTAATCAGTGAGGCACCT
ATCTCAGCGATCTGTCTATTTCGTTCATCCATAGTTGCCTGACTCCCCGTCGTGTAGATAACTACGATAC
GGGAGGGCTTACCATCTGGCCCCAGTGCTGCAATGATACCGCGAGACCCACGCTCACCGGCTCCAGATTT
ATCAGCAATAAACCAGCCAGCCGGAAGGGCCGAGCGCAGAAGTGGTCCTGCAACTTTATCCGCCTCCATC
CAGTCTATTAATTGTTGCCGGGAAGCTAGAGTAAGTAGTTCGCCAGTTAATAGTTTGCGCAACGTTGTTG
CCATTGCTACAGGCATCGTGGTGTCACGCTCGTCGTTTGGTATGGCTTCATTCAGCTCCGGTTCCCAACG
ATCAAGGCGAGTTACATGATCCCCCATGTTGTGCAAAAAAGCGGTTAGCTCCTTCGGTCCTCCGATCGTT
GTCAGAAGTAAGTTGGCCGCAGTGTTATCACTCATGGTTATGGCAGCACTGCATAATTCTCTTACTGTCA
TGCCATCCGTAAGATGCTTTTCTGTGACTGGTGAGTACTCAACCAAGTCATTCTGAGAATAGTGTATGCG
GCGACCGAGTTGCTCTTGCCCGGCGTCAATACGGGATAATACCGCGCCACATAGCAGAACTTTAAAAGTG
CTCATCATTGGAAAACGTTCTTCGGGGCGAAAACTCTCAAGGATCTTACCGCTGTTGAGATCCAGTTCGA
TGTAACCCACTCGTGCACCCAACTGATCTTCAGCATCTTTTACTTTCACCAGCGTTTCTGGGTGAGCAAA
AACAGGAAGGCAAAATGCCGCAAAAAAGGGAATAAGGGCGACACGGAAATGTTGAATACTCATACTCTTC
CTTTTTCAATATTATTGAAGCATTTATCAGGGTTATTGTCTCATGAGCGGATACATATTTGAATGTATTT
AGAAAAATAAACAAATAGGGGTTCCGCGCACATTTCCCCGAAAAGTGCCACCTGAC
Features (pLannotate 1.2.2; 25 found; start..end, strand, type, name):
     31..83      -  misc_feature   bom (fragment): basis of mobility region from pBR322
    232..611     +  enhancer       CMV enhancer: human cytomegalovirus immediate early enhancer
    612..811     +  promoter       CMV promoter: human cytomegalovirus (CMV) immediate early promoter
    829..1009    +  LTR            5' LTR (truncated): truncated 5' long terminal repeat (LTR) from HIV-1
   1056..1181    +  misc_feature   HIV-1 Ψ: packaging signal of human immunodeficiency virus type 1
   1165..1528    +  CDS            HIV-1 gag (fragment): gag protein from human immunodeficiency virus 1; gag
   1674..1907    +  misc_feature   RRE: The Rev response element (RRE) of HIV-1 allows for Rev-dependent mRNA export from the nucleus to the cytoplasm.
   2284..2384    +  CDS            Rev (fragment): human immunodeficiency virus 1 (HIV-1) Rev protein; rev; enhances nuclear export of unspliced and incompletely spliced viral mRNAs
   2434..2551    +  misc_feature   cPPT/CTS: central polypurine tract and central termination sequence of HIV-1
   2602..2842    +  promoter       U6 promoter: RNA polymerase III promoter for human U6 snRNA
   2890..2957    +  misc_RNA       tracrRNA (fragment): trans-activating CRISPR RNA for the Streptococcus pyogenes CRISPR/Cas9 system
   2976..2994    +  CDS            small t antigen (fragment): SV40 (simian virus 40) small t antigen
   3020..3231    +  promoter       EF-1α core promoter: core promoter for human elongation factor EF-1α
   3232..3340    +  intron         EF-1α intron A (fragment): intron upstream of the start codon of human EF-1α
   3966..4169    +  intron         EF-1α intron A: truncated intron upstream of the start codon of human EF-1α
   4202..4909    +  CDS            mCherry2: mCherry2 is a basic (constitutively fluorescent) red fluorescent protein published in 2017, derived from Discosoma sp.. It has very low acid sensitivity.
   4928..5516    +  misc_feature   WPRE: woodchuck hepatitis virus posttranscriptional regulatory element
   5567..5586    +  misc_feature   cPPT/CTS (fragment): central polypurine tract and central termination sequence of HIV-1
   5588..5821    +  LTR            3' LTR (ΔU3): self-inactivating 3' long terminal repeat (LTR) from HIV-1
   5853..6077    +  polyA_signal   bGH poly(A) signal: bovine growth hormone polyadenylation signal
   6081..6100    +  promoter       SV40 promoter (fragment): SV40 enhancer and early promoter
   6121..6171    -  CDS            lacI (fragment): lac repressor; lacI; The lac repressor binds to the lac operator to inhibit transcription in E. coli. This inhibition can be relieved by adding lactose or isopropyl-β-D-thiogalactopyranoside (IPTG).
   6354..6942    -  rep_origin     ori: high-copy-number ColE1/pMB1/pBR322/pUC origin of replication
   7113..7973    -  CDS            AmpR: β-lactamase; bla; confers resistance to ampicillin, carbenicillin, and related antibiotics
   7974..8078    -  promoter       AmpR promoter: bla
