[The description below was written by a language model from this plasmid's Addgene catalogue record and pLannotate feature annotations shown in this document.]
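Description:
pCF820-sgCIDE-2_U6-sgRNA-EF1a-mCherry2 is an 8.1 kb lentiviral CRISPR guide-expression plasmid built on the pCF820 backbone for delivery into mammalian cells. It is propagated in E. coli through a high-copy ColE1/pUC-type origin and selected with ampicillin via the β-lactamase gene and its native promoter. The viral portion has a third-generation, self-inactivating layout. A CMV enhancer/promoter replaces the U3 region of the truncated HIV-1 5' LTR to drive genomic RNA transcription in packaging cells. It is followed by the Ψ packaging signal with an adjoining gag fragment, the Rev response element for Rev-dependent nuclear export, and the cPPT/CTS element that aids nuclear import of the reverse-transcribed genome. A ΔU3 3' LTR followed by a bGH polyadenylation signal closes the transfer cassette. Packaging and envelope functions are not encoded and must be supplied in trans.

Between the LTRs sit two independent expression units. A human U6 RNA polymerase III promoter transcribes the sgCIDE-2 single guide RNA, a 20-nt spacer joined to a Streptococcus pyogenes Cas9-type scaffold (annotated as a tracrRNA fragment). Downstream, the EF-1α core promoter with its intron A sequence drives mCherry2, a red fluorescent protein. A WPRE follows mCherry2 to enhance transcript stability and expression. The plasmid carries no Cas9 and no mammalian drug-selection marker, so the nuclease has to come from another source and transduced cells are identified or sorted by red fluorescence. The record does not state the genomic target of sgCIDE-2. The associated publication concerns CRISPR targeting of the non-coding genome for glioma cell killing, which suggests the guide was used in that context. Several short annotations (small t antigen, lacI, SV40 promoter and bom fragments) appear to be backbone remnants or incidental matches rather than functional elements.
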