Addgene plasmid #211650: pCF820-sgCIDE-2_U6-sgRNA-EF1a-mCherry2
Purpose: U6-sgRNA-EF1a-mCherry2
Depositing lab: Christof Fellmann. Depositing organization: J. David Gladstone Institutes. Publication: Targeting the non-coding genome and temozolomide signature enables CRISPR-mediated glioma oncolysis. Tan IL, Perez AR, Lew RJ, Sun X, Baldwin A, Zhu YK, Shah MM, Berger MS, Doudna JA, Fellmann C. Cell Rep. 2023 Nov 28;42(11):113339. doi: 10.1016/j.celrep.2023.113339. Epub 2023 Nov 2. PubMed 37917583.
Backbone
  Vector backbone: pCF820
  Vector type: Mammalian Expression, Lentiviral, CRISPR
Growth in bacteria
  Bacterial resistance: Ampicillin, 100 μg/mL
  Growth temperature: 37°C
  Growth strain: NEB Stable
  Copy number: Unknown
Gene/Insert
  Gene/Insert name: sgCIDE-2 sgRNA
  gRNA/shRNA sequence: TCCCAAAGTGCTGGGATTAC
Terms and licenses: Academic/Nonprofit Terms; Industry Terms: Not Available to Industry
How to cite: pCF820-sgCIDE-2_U6-sgRNA-EF1a-mCherry2 was a gift from Christof Fellmann (Addgene plasmid # 211650 ; http://n2t.net/addgene:211650 ; RRID:Addgene_211650)
